Addgene plasmid #124118: pET21a-SerRS-His
Purpose: Bacterial expression plasmid for PURE system components
Depositing lab: Sebastian Maerkl & Takuya Ueda. Depositing organization: The University of Tokyo. Publication: Cell-free translation reconstituted with purified components. Shimizu Y, Inoue A, Tomari Y, Suzuki T, Yokogawa T, Nishikawa K, Ueda T. Nat Biotechnol. 2001 Aug;19(8):751-5. doi: 10.1038/90802. PubMed 11479568.
Backbone
  Vector backbone: pET21a(+)
  Vector type: Bacterial Expression
Growth in bacteria
  Bacterial resistance: Ampicillin, 100 μg/mL
  Growth temperature: 37°C
  Growth strain: DH5alpha ; JM109
  Copy number: High Copy
Gene/Insert
  Gene/Insert name: Seryl-tRNA ligase (alt names: serS; SerRS)
  Species: Escherichia coli
  Entrez Gene: serS (a.k.a. b0893, ECK0884)
  Tag / fusion protein: 6x-His (C terminal on insert)
  Cloning method: Restriction Enzyme; 5′ cloning site Unknown (unknown if destroyed)
Terms and licenses: Academic/Nonprofit Terms; Industry Terms: Not Available to Industry
Depositor comments: It is recommended to screen DNA preps from multiple colonies by Sanger sequencing, as this plasmid may be prone to deletions in the promoter region.
How to cite: pET21a-SerRS-His was a gift from Sebastian Maerkl & Takuya Ueda (Addgene plasmid # 124118 ; http://n2t.net/addgene:124118 ; RRID:Addgene_124118)
