[The description below was written by a language model from this plasmid's Addgene catalogue record and pLannotate feature annotations shown in this document.]
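Description:
pET21a-SerRS-His is a bacterial expression plasmid built on the pET21a(+) backbone that carries the Escherichia coli serS gene, encoding seryl-tRNA ligase (seryl-tRNA synthetase, SerRS), the enzyme that charges tRNA(Ser) with serine. The sequenced record is 6,630 nt. The plasmid is maintained in E. coli through a ColE1/pMB1-type origin accompanied by the pBR322 bom region and the rop gene, and it is selected with ampicillin via the β-lactamase (AmpR) cassette. The catalogue lists it as high copy. An f1 phage origin is also present, which permits single-stranded DNA production. Short annotated fragments of a tetracycline resistance gene flanking the lacI region, and a predicted open reading frame spanning the numbering origin, appear to be backbone remnants or automated annotation matches rather than functional parts.

The serS coding sequence sits downstream of a T7 promoter immediately followed by a lac operator, and transcription ends at the T7 terminator. The plasmid-borne lacI gene, with its own promoter, supplies lac repressor so that expression stays repressed until IPTG is added in a host providing T7 RNA polymerase. A C-terminal 6xHis tag follows the insert (the annotation software labels it as a fragment of a longer His tag), enabling purification by metal-affinity chromatography. The short "SET1" match just after the tag is likely vector sequence preceding the terminator, not part of the fusion. The cloning sites used are not recorded.

The construct is intended for overproducing and purifying His-tagged SerRS as one of the components of the PURE reconstituted cell-free translation system. The depositors note that the plasmid may be prone to deletions in the promoter region, so sequence verification of individual clones is advised.
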