Features (pLannotate 1.2.2; 18 found; start..end, strand, type, name):
    438..729     -  CDS            TcR (fragment): tetracycline efflux protein; tet; confers resistance to tetracycline
    744..765     -  protein_bind   CAP binding site: CAP binding activates transcription in the presence of cAMP. E. coli catabolite activator protein
    778..1860    -  CDS            lacI: lac repressor; lacI; The lac repressor binds to the lac operator to inhibit transcription in E. coli. This inhibition can be relieved by adding lactose or isopropyl-β-D-thiogalactopyranoside (IPTG).
   1861..1938    -  promoter       lacI promoter: lacI
   1946..2225    -  CDS            TcR (fragment): tetracycline efflux protein; tet; confers resistance to tetracycline
   2247..2265    +  promoter       T7 promoter: promoter for bacteriophage T7 RNA polymerase
   2266..2290    +  protein_bind   lac operator: The lac repressor binds to the lac operator to inhibit transcription in E. coli. This inhibition can be relieved by adding lactose or isopropyl-β-D-thiogalactopyranoside (IPTG). lac repressor encoded by lacI
   2312..3601    +  CDS            serS: SYS_ECOLI - Experimental evidence at protein level: Swiss-Prot protein existence level 1. Catalyzes the attachment of serine to tRNA(Ser). Is also able to aminoacylate tRNA(Sec) with serine, to form the misacylated tRNA L- seryl-tRNA(Sec), which will be further converted into selenocysteinyl- tRNA(Sec). From Escherichia coli (strain K12).
   3608..3625    +  CDS            9xHis (fragment): 9xHis affinity tag
   3635..3684    +  CDS            SET1 (fragment): solubility-enhancement tag derived from T7 phage gene 10B
   3692..3739    +  terminator     T7 terminator: transcription terminator for bacteriophage T7 RNA polymerase
   3776..4204    +  rep_origin     f1 ori (sequence partly withheld): f1 bacteriophage origin of replication; arrow indicates direction of (+) strand synthesis
   4257..4361    +  promoter       AmpR promoter: bla
   4362..5222    +  CDS            AmpR: β-lactamase; bla; confers resistance to ampicillin, carbenicillin, and related antibiotics
   5393..5981    +  rep_origin     ori: high-copy-number ColE1/pMB1/pBR322/pUC origin of replication
   6167..6306    -  misc_feature   bom: basis of mobility region from pBR322
   6408..6599    -  CDS            rop: Rop protein, which maintains plasmids at low copy number; rop
   6616..366     +  CDS            YPB1_ECOLX (across the origin): Protein predicted: Swiss-Prot protein existence level 4. From Escherichia coli.
>Addgene plasmid #124118 | pET21a-SerRS-His | addgene full sequence | sequence record 258635 | Addgene NGS Result
ATGGGGGTAATGATACCGATGAAACGAGAGAGGATGCTCACGATACGGGTTACTGATGATGAACATGCCC
GGTTACTGGAACGTTGTGAGGGTAAACAACTGGCGGTATGGATGCGGCGGGACCAGAGAAAAATCACTCA
GGGTCAATGCCAGCGCTTCGTTAATACAGATGTAGGTGTTCCACAGGGTAGCCAGCAGCATCCTGCGATG
CAGATCCGGAACATAATGGTGCAGGGCGCTGACTTCCGCGTTTCCAGACTTTACGAAACACGGAAACCGA
AGACCATTCATGTTGTTGCTCAGGTCGCAGACGTTTTGCAGCAGCAGTCGCTTCACGTTCGCTCGCGTAT
CGGTGATTCATTCTGCTAACCAGTAAGGCAACCCCGCCAGCCTAGCCGGGTCCTCAACGACAGGAGCACG
ATCATGCGCACCCGTGGGGCCGCCATGCCGGCGATAATGGCCTGCTTCTCGCCGAAACGTTTGGTGGCGG
GACCAGTGACGAAGGCTTGAGCGAGGGCGTGCAAGATTCCGAATACCGCAAGCGACAGGCCGATCATCGT
CGCGCTCCAGCGAAAGCGGTCCTCGCCGAAAATGACCCAGAGCGCTGCCGGCACCTGTCCTACGAGTTGC
ATGATAAAGAAGACAGTCATAAGTGCGGCGACGATAGTCATGCCCCGCGCCCACCGGAAGGAGCTGACTG
GGTTGAAGGCTCTCAAGGGCATCGGTCGAGATCCCGGTGCCTAATGAGTGAGCTAACTTACATTAATTGC
GTTGCGCTCACTGCCCGCTTTCCAGTCGGGAAACCTGTCGTGCCAGCTGCATTAATGAATCGGCCAACGC
GCGGGGAGAGGCGGTTTGCGTATTGGGCGCCAGGGTGGTTTTTCTTTTCACCAGTGAGACGGGCAACAGC
TGATTGCCCTTCACCGCCTGGCCCTGAGAGAGTTGCAGCAAGCGGTCCACGCTGGTTTGCCCCAGCAGGC
GAAAATCCTGTTTGATGGTGGTTAACGGCGGGATATAACATGAGCTGTCTTCGGTATCGTCGTATCCCAC
TACCGAGATATCCGCACCAACGCGCAGCCCGGACTCGGTAATGGCGCGCATTGCGCCCAGCGCCATCTGA
TCGTTGGCAACCAGCATCGCAGTGGGAACGATGCCCTCATTCAGCATTTGCATGGTTTGTTGAAAACCGG
ACATGGCACTCCAGTCGCCTTCCCGTTCCGCTATCGGCTGAATTTGATTGCGAGTGAGATATTTATGCCA
GCCAGCCAGACGCAGACGCGCCGAGACAGAACTTAATGGGCCCGCTAACAGCGCGATTTGCTGGTGACCC
AATGCGACCAGATGCTCCACGCCCAGTCGCGTACCGTCTTCATGGGAGAAAATAATACTGTTGATGGGTG
TCTGGTCAGAGACATCAAGAAATAACGCCGGAACATTAGTGCAGGCAGCTTCCACAGCAATGGCATCCTG
GTCATCCAGCGGATAGTTAATGATCAGCCCACTGACGCGTTGCGCGAGAAGATTGTGCACCGCCGCTTTA
CAGGCTTCGACGCCGCTTCGTTCTACCATCGACACCACCACGCTGGCACCCAGTTGATCGGCGCGAGATT
TAATCGCCGCGACAATTTGCGACGGCGCGTGCAGGGCCAGACTGGAGGTGGCAACGCCAATCAGCAACGA
CTGTTTGCCCGCCAGTTGTTGTGCCACGCGGTTGGGAATGTAATTCAGCTCCGCCATCGCCGCTTCCACT
TTTTCCCGCGTTTTCGCAGAAACGTGGCTGGCCTGGTTCACCACGCGGGAAACGGTCTGATAAGAGACAC
CGGCATACTCTGCGACATCGTATAACGTTACTGGTTTCACATTCACCACCCTGAATTGACTCTCTTCCGG
GCGCTATCATGCCATACCGCGAAAGGTTTTGCGCCATTCGATGGTGTCCGGGATCTCGACGCTCTCCCTT
ATGCGACTCCTGCATTAGGAAGCAGCCCAGTAGTAGGTTGAGGCCGTTGAGCACCGCCGCCGCAAGGAAT
GGTGCATGCAAGGAGATGGCGCCCAACAGTCCCCCGGCCACGGGGCCTGCCACCATACCCACGCCGAAAC
AAGCGCTCATGAGCCCGAAGTGGCGAGCCCGATCTTCCCCATCGGTGATGTCGGCGATATAGGCGCCAGC
AACCGCACCTGTGGCGCCGGTGATGCCGGCCACGATGCGTCCGGCGTAGAGGATCGAGATCTCGATCCCG
CGAAATTAATACGACTCACTATAGGGGAATTGTGAGCGGATAACAATTCCCCTCTAGAAGGAGATATAAG
CATGCTCGATCCCAATCTGCTGCGTAATGAGCCAGACGCAGTCGCTGAAAAACTGGCACGCCGGGGCTTT
AAGCTGGATGTAGATAAGCTGGGCGCTCTTGAAGAGCGTCGTAAAGTATTGCAGGTCAAAACGGAAAACC
TGCAAGCGGAGCGTAACTCCCGATCGAAATCCATTGGCCAGGCGAAAGCGCGCGGGGAAGATATCGAGCC
TTTACGTCTGGAAGTGAACAAACTGGGCGAAGAGCTGGATGCAGCAAAAGCCGAGCTGGATGCTTTACAG
GCTGAAATTCGCGATATCGCGCTGACCATCCCTAACCTGCCTGCAGATGAAGTGCCGGTAGGTAAAGACG
AAAATGACAACGTTGAAGTCAGCCGCTGGGGTACCCCGCGTGAGTTTGACTTTGAAGTTCGTGACCACGT
GACGCTGGGTGAAATGCACTCTGGCCTCGACTTTGCAGCTGCAGTTAAGCTGACTGGTTCCCGCTTTGTG
GTAATGAAAGGGCAGATTGCTCGCATGCACCGCGCACTGTCGCAGTTTATGCTGGATCTGCATACCGAAC
AGCATGGCTACAGTGAGAACTATGTTCCGTACCTGGTTAACCAGGACACGCTGTACGGTACGGGTCAACT
GCCGAAATTTGCTGGCGATCTGTTCCATACTCGTCCGCTGGAAGAAGAAGCAGACACCAGTAACTATGCG
CTGATCCCAACGGCAGAAGTTCCGCTGACTAACCTGGTGCGCGGTGAAATCATCGATGAAGATGATCTGC
CAATTAAGATGACCGCCCACACCCCATGCTTCCGTTCTGAAGCCGGTTCATATGGTCGTGACACCCGTGG
TCTGATCCGTATGCACCAGTTCGACAAAGTTGAAATGGTGCAGATCGTGCGCCCAGAAGACTCAATGGCG
GCGCTGGAAGAGATGACTGGTCATGCAGAAAAAGTCCTGCAGTTGCTGGGCCTGCCGTACCGTAAAATCA
TCCTTTGCACTGGCGACATGGGCTTTGGCGCTTGCAAAACTTACGACCTGGAAGTATGGATCCCGGCACA
GAACACCTACCGTGAGATCTCTTCCTGCTCCAACGTTTGGGATTTCCAGGCACGTCGTATGCAGGCACGT
TGCCGCAGCAAGTCGGACAAGAAAACCCGTCTGGTTCATACCCTGAACGGTTCTGGTCTGGCTGTTGGTC
GTACGCTGGTTGCAGTAATGGAAAACTATCAGCAGGCTGATGGTCGTATTGAAGTACCAGAAGTTCTGCG
TCCGTATATGAACGGACTGGAATATATTGGCCTCGAGCACCACCACCACCACCACTGAGATCCGGCTGCT
AACAAAGCCCGAAAGGAAGCTGAGTTGGCTGCTGCCACCGCTGAGCAATAACTAGCATAACCCCTTGGGG
CCTCTAAACGGGTCTTGAGGGGTTTTTTGCTGAAAGGAGGAACTATATCCGGATTGGCGAATGGG
[124 nt withheld, positions 3776-3899]
C
[91 nt withheld, positions 3901-3991]
A
[49 nt withheld, positions 3993-4041]
CCTTTGACGTTGGAGTCCACGTTCTTT
[37 nt withheld, positions 4069-4105]
ACCCTATCTCGGTCTATTCTTTTGATTTATAAGGGATTTTGCCGATTTCGGCCTATTGGTTAAAAAATGA
GCTGATTTAACAAAAATTTAACGCGAATTTTAACAAAATATTAACGCTTACAATTTAGGTGGCACTTTTC
GGGGAAATGTGCGCGGAACCCCTATTTGTTTATTTTTCTAAATACATTCAAATATGTATCCGCTCATGAG
ACAATAACCCTGATAAATGCTTCAATAATATTGAAAAAGGAAGAGTATGAGTATTCAACATTTCCGTGTC
GCCCTTATTCCCTTTTTTGCGGCATTTTGCCTTCCTGTTTTTGCTCACCCAGAAACGCTGGTGAAAGTAA
AAGATGCTGAAGATCAGTTGGGTGCACGAGTGGGTTACATCGAACTGGATCTCAACAGCGGTAAGATCCT
TGAGAGTTTTCGCCCCGAAGAACGTTTTCCAATGATGAGCACTTTTAAAGTTCTGCTATGTGGCGCGGTA
TTATCCCGTATTGACGCCGGGCAAGAGCAACTCGGTCGCCGCATACACTATTCTCAGAATGACTTGGTTG
AGTACTCACCAGTCACAGAAAAGCATCTTACGGATGGCATGACAGTAAGAGAATTATGCAGTGCTGCCAT
AACCATGAGTGATAACACTGCGGCCAACTTACTTCTGACAACGATCGGAGGACCGAAGGAGCTAACCGCT
TTTTTGCACAACATGGGGGATCATGTAACTCGCCTTGATCGTTGGGAACCGGAGCTGAATGAAGCCATAC
CAAACGACGAGCGTGACACCACGATGCCTGCAGCAATGGCAACAACGTTGCGCAAACTATTAACTGGCGA
ACTACTTACTCTAGCTTCCCGGCAACAATTAATAGACTGGATGGAGGCGGATAAAGTTGCAGGACCACTT
CTGCGCTCGGCCCTTCCGGCTGGCTGGTTTATTGCTGATAAATCTGGAGCCGGTGAGCGTGGGTCTCGCG
GTATCATTGCAGCACTGGGGCCAGATGGTAAGCCCTCCCGTATCGTAGTTATCTACACGACGGGGAGTCA
GGCAACTATGGATGAACGAAATAGACAGATCGCTGAGATAGGTGCCTCACTGATTAAGCATTGGTAACTG
TCAGACCAAGTTTACTCATATATACTTTAGATTGATTTAAAACTTCATTTTTAATTTAAAAGGATCTAGG
TGAAGATCCTTTTTGATAATCTCATGACCAAAATCCCTTAACGTGAGTTTTCGTTCCACTGAGCGTCAGA
CCCCGTAGAAAAGATCAAAGGATCTTCTTGAGATCCTTTTTTTCTGCGCGTAATCTGCTGCTTGCAAACA
AAAAAACCACCGCTACCAGCGGTGGTTTGTTTGCCGGATCAAGAGCTACCAACTCTTTTTCCGAAGGTAA
CTGGCTTCAGCAGAGCGCAGATACCAAATACTGTCCTTCTAGTGTAGCCGTAGTTAGGCCACCACTTCAA
GAACTCTGTAGCACCGCCTACATACCTCGCTCTGCTAATCCTGTTACCAGTGGCTGCTGCCAGTGGCGAT
AAGTCGTGTCTTACCGGGTTGGACTCAAGACGATAGTTACCGGATAAGGCGCAGCGGTCGGGCTGAACGG
GGGGTTCGTGCACACAGCCCAGCTTGGAGCGAACGACCTACACCGAACTGAGATACCTACAGCGTGAGCT
ATGAGAAAGCGCCACGCTTCCCGAAGGGAGAAAGGCGGACAGGTATCCGGTAAGCGGCAGGGTCGGAACA
GGAGAGCGCACGAGGGAGCTTCCAGGGGGAAACGCCTGGTATCTTTATAGTCCTGTCGGGTTTCGCCACC
TCTGACTTGAGCGTCGATTTTTGTGATGCTCGTCAGGGGGGCGGAGCCTATGGAAAAACGCCAGCAACGC
GGCCTTTTTACGGTTCCTGGCCTTTTGCTGGCCTTTTGCTCACATGTTCTTTCCTGCGTTATCCCCTGAT
TCTGTGGATAACCGTATTACCGCCTTTGAGTGAGCTGATACCGCTCGCCGCAGCCGAACGACCGAGCGCA
GCGAGTCAGTGAGCGAGGAAGCGGAAGAGCGCCTGATGCGGTATTTTCTCCTTACGCATCTGTGCGGTAT
TTCACACCGCAATGGTGCACTCTCAGTACAATCTGCTCTGATGCCGCATAGTTAAGCCAGTATACACTCC
GCTATCGCTACGTGACTGGGTCATGGCTGCGCCCCGACACCCGCCAACACCCGCTGACGCGCCCTGACGG
GCTTGTCTGCTCCCGGCATCCGCTTACAGACAAGCTGTGACCGTCTCCGGGAGCTGCATGTGTCAGAGGT
TTTCACCGTCATCACCGAAACGCGCGAGGCAGCTGCGGTAAAGCTCATCAGCGTGGTCGTGAAGCGATTC
ACAGATGTCTGCCTGTTCATCCGCGTCCAGCTCGTTGAGTTTCTCCAGAAGCGTTAATGTCTGGCTTCTG
ATAAAGCGGGCCATGTTAAGGGCGGTTTTTTCCTGTTTGGTCACTGATGCCTCCGTGTAAGGGGGATTTC
TGTTC
